>Addgene plasmid #149355 | lenti-CDDR | addgene full sequence | sequence record 313968 | Addgene NGS Result
GGGCAGAGCGCACATCGCCCACAGTCCCCGAGAAGTTGGGGGGAGGGGTCGGCAATTGATCCGGTGCCTA
GAGAAGGTGGCGCGGGGTAAACTGGGAAAGTGATGTCGTGTACTGGCTCCGCCTTTTTCCCGAGGGTGGG
GGAGAACCGTATATAAGTGCAGTAGTCGCCGTGAACGTTCTTTTTCGCAACGGGTTTGCCGCCAGAACAC
AGGAGCCACCATGGAGAGCGACGAGAGCGGCCTGCCCGCCATGGAGATCGAGTGCCGCATCACCGGCACC
CTGAACGGCGTGGAGTTCGAGCTGGTGGGCGGCGGAGAGGGCACCCCCGAGCAGGGCCGCATGACCAACA
AGATGAAGAGCACCAAAGGCGCCCTGACCTTCAGCCCCTACCTGCTGAGCCACGTGATGGGCTACGGCTT
CTACCACTTCGGCACCTACCCCAGCGGCTACGAGAACCCCTTCCTGCACGCCATCAACAACGGCGGCTAC
ACCAACACCCGCATCGAGAAGTACGAGGACGGCGGCGTGCTGCAGTGGGATGAGGGCAGAGGAAGTCTGC
TAACATGCGGTGACGTCGAGGAGAATCCTGGCCCACCGGTCGCCACCGTGAGCAAGGGCGAGGAGGATAA
CATGGCCATCATCAAGGAGTTCATGCGCTTCAAGGTGCACATGGAGGGCTCCGTGAACGGCCACGAGTTC
GAGATCGAGGGCGAGGGCGAGGGCCGCCCCTACGAGGGCACCCAGACCGCCAAGCTGAAGGTGACCAAGG
GTGGCCCCCTGCCCTTCGCCTGGGACATCCTGTCCCCTCAGTTCATGTACGGCTCCAAGGCCTACGTGAA
GCACCCCGCCGACATCCCCGACTACTTGAAGCTGTCCTTCCCCGAGGGCTTCAAGTGGGAGCGCGTGATG
AACTTCGAGGACGGCGGCGTGGTGACCGTGACCCAGGACTCCTCCCTGCAGGACGGCGAGTTCATCTACA
AGGTGAAGCTGCGCGGCACCAACTTCCCCTCCGACGGCCCCGTAATGCAGAAGAAGACCATGGGCTGGGA
GGCCTCCTCCGAGCGGATGTACCCCGAGGACGGCGCCCTGAAGGGCGAGATCAAGCAGAGGCTGAAGCTG
AAGGACGGCGGCCACTACGACGCTGAGGTCAAGACCACCTACAAGGCCAAGAAGCCCGTGCAGCTGCCCG
GCGCCTACAACGTCAACATCAAGTTGGACATCACCTCCCACAACGAGGACTACACCATCGTGGAACAGTA
CGAACGCGCCGAGGGCCGCCACTCCACCGGCGGCATGGACGAGCTGTACAAGTAACCCTGAACGTGAGCT
TCAGCTACCGCTACGAGGCCGGCCGCGTGATCGGCGACTTCAAGGTGATGGGCACCGGCTTCCCCGAGGA
CAGCGTGATCTTCACCGACAAGATCATCCGCAGCAACGCCACCGTGGAGCACCTGCACCCCATGGGCGAT
AACGATCTGGATGGCAGCTTCACCCGCACCTTCAGCCTGCGCGACGGCGGCTACTACAGCTCCGTGGTGG
ACAGCCACATGCACTTCAAGAGCGCCATCCACCCCAGCATCCTGCAGAACGGGGGCCCCATGTTCGCCTT
CCGCCGCGTGGAGGAGGATCACAGCAACACCGAGCTGGGCATCGTGGAGTACCAGCACGCCTTCAAGACC
CCGGATGCAGATGCCGGTGAAGAATAACTTGCGCCTTTTCCAAGGCAGCCCTGGGTTTGCGCAGGGACGC
GGCTGCTCTGGGCGTGGTTCCGGGAAACGCAGCGGCGCCGACCCTGGGTCTCGCACATTCTTCACGTCCG
TTCGCAGCGTCACCCGGATCTTCGCCGCTACCCTTGTGGGCCCCCCGGCGACGCTTCCTGCTCCGCCCCT
AAGTCGGGAAGGTTCCTTGCGGTTCGCGGCGTGCCGGACGTGACAAACGGAAGCCGCACGTCTCACTAGT
ACCCTCGCAGACGGACAGCGCCAGGGAGCAATGGCAGCGCGCCGACCGCGATGGGCTGTGGCCAATAGCG
GCTGCTCAGCAGGGCGCGCCGAGAGCAGCGGCCGGGAAGGGGCGGTGCGGGAGGCGGGGTGTGGGGCGGT
AGTGTGGGCCCTGTTCCTGCCCGCGCGGTGTTCCGCATTCTGCAAGCCTCCGGAGCGCACGTCGGCAGTC
GGCTCCCTCGTTGACCGAATCACCGACCTCTCTCCCCAGGGGGTACCACCATGGCCAAGCCTTTGTCTCA
AGAAGAATCCACCCTCATTGAAAGAGCAACGGCTACAATCAACAGCATCCCCATCTCTGAAGACTACAGC
GTCGCCAGCGCAGCTCTCTCTAGCGACGGCCGCATCTTCACTGGTGTCAATGTATATCATTTTACTGGGG
GACCTTGTGCAGAACTCGTGGTGCTGGGCACTGCTGCTGCTGCGGCAGCTGGCAACCTGACTTGTATCGT
CGCGATCGGAAATGAGAACAGGGGCATCTTGAGCCCCTGCGGACGGTGCCGACAGGTGCTTCTCGATCTG
CATCCTGGGATCAAAGCCATAGTGAAGGACAGTGATGGACAGCCGACGGCAGTTGGGATTCGTGAATTGC
TGCCCTCTGGTTATGTGTGGGAGGGCCTGCAGCTGCAGTAACCCGGGTAACTAAGTAAGGATCGATCCAA
GATATCGTATTCTTAACTATGTTGCTCCTTTTACGCTATGTGGATACGCTGCTTTAATGCCTTTGTATCA
TGCTATTGCTTCCCGTATGGCTTTCATTTTCTCCTCCTTGTATAAATCCTGGTTGCTGTCTCTTTATGAG
GAGTTGTGGCCCGTTGTCAGGCAACGTGGCGTGGTGTGCACTGTGTTTGCTGACGCAACCCCCACTGGTT
GGGGCATTGCCACCACCTGTCAGCTCCTTTCCGGGACTTTCGCTTTCCCCCTCCCTATTGCCACGGCGGA
ACTCATCGCCGCCTGCCTTGCCCGCTGCTGGACAGGGGCTCGGCTGTTGGGCACTGACAATTCCGTGGTG
TTGTCGGGGAAGCTGACGTCCTTTCCATGGCTGCTCGCCTGTGTTGCCACCTGGATTCTGCGCGGGACGT
CCTTCTGCTACGTCCCTTCGGCCCTCAATCCAGCGGACCTTCCTTCCCGCGGCCTGCTGCCGGCTCTGCG
GCCTCTTCCGCGTCTTCGCCTTCGCCCTCAGACGAGTCGGATCTCCCTTTGGGCCGCCTCCCCGCCTGTT
TCGCCTCGGCGTCCGGACTAGAGGTACCTTTAAGACCAATGACTTACAAGGCAGCTGTAGATCTTAGCCA
CTTTTTAAAAGAAAAGGGGGGACTGGAAGGGCTAATTCACTCCCAACGAAGACAAGATCTGCTTTTTGCT
TGTACTGGGTCTCTCTGGTTAGACCAGATCTGAGCCTGGGAGCTCTCTGGCTAACTAGGGAACCCACTGC
TTAAGCCTCAATAAAGCTTGCCTTGAGTGCTTCAAGTAGTGTGTGCCCGTCTGTTGTGTGACTCTGGTAA
CTAGAGATCCCTCAGACCCTTTTAGTCAGTGTGGAAAATCTCTAGCAGTAGTAGTTCATGTCATCTTATT
ATTCAGTATTTATAACTTGCAAAGAAATGAATATCAGAGAGTGAGAGGAACTTGTTTATTGCAGCTTATA
ATGGTTACAAATAAAGCAATAGCATCACAAATTTCACAAATAAAGCATTTTTTTCACTGCATTCTAGTTG
TGGTTTGTCCAAACTCATCAATGTATCTTATCATGTCTGGCTCTAGCTATCCCGCCCCTAACTCCGCCCA
TCCCGCCCCTAACTCCGCCCAGTTCCGCCCATTCTCCGCCCCATGGCTGACTAATTTTTTTTATTTATGC
AGAGGCCGAGGCCGCCTCGGCCTCTGAGCTATTCCAGAAGTAGTGAGGAGGCTTTTTTGGAGGCCTTTCA
AATATGTATCCGCTCATGAGACAATAACCCTGATAAATGCTTCAATAATATTGAAAAAGGAAGAGTATGA
GTATTCAACATTTCCGTGTCGCCCTTATTCCCTTTTTTGCGGCATTTTGCCTTCCTGTTTTTGCTCACCC
AGAAACGCTGGTGAAAGTAAAAGATGCTGAAGATCAGTTGGGTGCACGAGTGGGTTACATCGAACTGGAT
CTCAACAGCGGTAAGATCCTTGAGAGTTTTCGCCCCGAAGAACGTTTTCCAATGATGAGCACTTTTAAAG
TTCTGCTATGTGGCGCGGTATTATCCCGTATTGACGCCGGGCAAGAGCAACTCGGTCGCCGCATACACTA
TTCTCAGAATGACTTGGTTGAGTACTCACCAGTCACAGAAAAGCATCTTACGGATGGCATGACAGTAAGA
GAATTATGCAGTGCTGCCATAACCATGAGTGATAACACTGCGGCCAACTTACTTCTGACAACGATCGGAG
GACCGAAGGAGCTAACCGCTTTTTTGCACAACATGGGGGATCATGTAACTCGCCTTGATCGTTGGGAACC
GGAGCTGAATGAAGCCATACCAAACGACGAGCGTGACACCACGATGCCTGTAGCAATGGCAACAACGTTG
CGCAAACTATTAACTGGCGAACTACTTACTCTAGCTTCCCGGCAACAATTAATAGACTGGATGGAGGCGG
ATAAAGTTGCAGGACCACTTCTGCGCTCGGCCCTTCCGGCTGGCTGGTTTATTGCTGATAAATCTGGAGC
CGGTGAGCGTGGGTCTCGCGGTATCATTGCAGCACTGGGGCCAGATGGTAAGCCCTCCCGTATCGTAGTT
ATCTACACGACGGGGAGTCAGGCAACTATGGATGAACGAAATAGACAGATCGCTGAGATAGGTGCCTCAC
TGATTAAGCATTGGTAACTGTCAGACCAAGTTTACTCATATATACTTTAGATTGATTTAAAACTTCATTT
TTAATTTAAAAGGATCTAGGTGAAGATCCTTTTTGATAATCTCATGACCAAAATCCCTTAACGTGAGTTT
TCGTTCCACTGAGCGTCAGACCCCGTAGAAAAGATCAAAGGATCTTCTTGAGATCCTTTTTTTCTGCGCG
TAATCTGCTGCTTGCAAACAAAAAAACCACCGCTACCAGCGGTGGTTTGTTTGCCGGATCAAGAGCTACC
AACTCTTTTTCCGAAGGTAACTGGCTTCAGCAGAGCGCAGATACCAAATACTGTTCTTCTAGTGTAGCCG
TAGTTAGGCCACCACTTCAAGAACTCTGTAGCACCGCCTACATACCTCGCTCTGCTAATCCTGTTACCAG
TGGCTGCTGCCAGTGGCGATAAGTCGTGTCTTACCGGGTTGGACTCAAGACGATAGTTACCGGATAAGGC
GCAGCGGTCGGGCTGAACGGGGGGTTCGTGCACACAGCCCAGCTTGGAGCGAACGACCTACACCGAACTG
AGATACCTACAGCGTGAGCTATGAGAAAGCGCCACGCTTCCCGAAGGGAGAAAGGCGGACAGGTATCCGG
TAAGCGGCAGGGTCGGAACAGGAGAGCGCACGAGGGAGCTTCCAGGGGGAAACGCCTGGTATCTTTATAG
TCCTGTCGGGTTTCGCCACCTCTGACTTGAGCGTCGATTTTTGTGATGCTCGTCAGGGGGGCGGAGCCTA
TGGAAAAACGCCAGCAACGCGGCCTTTTTACGGTTCCTGGCCTTTTGCTGGCCTTTTGCTCACATGTTCT
TTCCTGCGTTATCCCCTGATTCTGTGGATAACCGTATTACCGCCTTTGAGTGAGCTGATACCGCTCGCCG
CAGCCGAACGACCGAGCGCAGCGAGTCAGTGAGCGAGGAAGCGGAAGAGCGCCCAATACGCAAACCGCCT
CTCCCCGCGCGTTGGCCGATTCATTAATGCAGCTGGCACGACAGGTTTCCCGACTGGAAAGCGGGCAGTG
AGCGCAACGCAATTAATGTGAGTTAGCTCACTCATTAGGCACCCCAGGCTTTACACTTTATGCTTCCGGC
TCGTATGTTGTGTGGAATTGTGAGCGGATAACAATTTCACACAGGAAACAGCTATGACCATGATTACGCC
AAGCGCGCAATTAACCCTCACTAAAGGGAACAAAAGCTGGAGCTGCAAGCTTAATGTAGTCTTATGCAAT
ACTCTTGTAGTCTTGCAACATGGTAACGATGAGTTAGCAACATGCCTTACAAGGAGAGAAAAAGCACCGT
GCATGCCGATTGGTGGAAGTAAGGTGGTACGATCGTGCCTTATTAGGAAGGCAACAGACGGGTCTGACAT
GGATTGGACGAACCACTGAATTGCCGCATTGCAGAGATATTGTATTTAAGTGCCTAGCTCGATACATAAA
CGGGTCTCTCTGGTTAGACCAGATCTGAGCCTGGGAGCTCTCTGGCTAACTAGGGAACCCACTGCTTAAG
CCTCAATAAAGCTTGCCTTGAGTGCTTCAAGTAGTGTGTGCCCGTCTGTTGTGTGACTCTGGTAACTAGA
GATCCCTCAGACCCTTTTAGTCAGTGTGGAAAATCTCTAGCAGTGGCGCCCGAACAGGGACTTGAAAGCG
AAAGGGAAACCAGAGGAGCTCTCTCGACGCAGGACTCGGCTTGCTGAAGCGCGCACGGCAAGAGGCGAGG
GGCGGCGACTGGTGAGTACGCCAAAAATTTTGACTAGCGGAGGCTAGAAGGAGAGAGATGGGTGCGAGAG
CGTCAGTATTAAGCGGGGGAGAATTAGATCGCGATGGGAAAAAATTCGGTTAAGGCCAGGGGGAAAGAAA
AAATATAAATTAAAACATATAGTATGGGCAAGCAGGGAGCTAGAACGATTCGCAGTTAATCCTGGCCTGT
TAGAAACATCAGAAGGCTGTAGACAAATACTGGGACAGCTACAACCATCCCTTCAGACAGGATCAGAAGA
ACTTAGATCATTATATAATACAGTAGCAACCCTCTATTGTGTGCATCAAAGGATAGAGATAAAAGACACC
AAGGAAGCTTTAGACAAGATAGAGGAAGAGCAAAACAAAAGTAAGACCACCGCACAGCAAGCGGCCGCTG
ATCTTCAGACCTGGAGGAGGAGATATGAGGGACAATTGGAGAAGTGAATTATATAAATATAAAGTAGTAA
AAATTGAACCATTAGGAGTAGCACCCACCAAGGCAAAGAGAAGAGTGGTGCAGAGAGAAAAAAGAGCAGT
GGGAATAGGAGCTTTGTTCCTTGGGTTCTTGGGAGCAGCAGGAAGCACTATGGGCGCAGCGTCAATGACG
CTGACGGTACAGGCCAGACAATTATTGTCTGGTATAGTGCAGCAGCAGAACAATTTGCTGAGGGCTATTG
AGGCGCAACAGCATCTGTTGCAACTCACAGTCTGGGGCATCAAGCAGCTCCAGGCAAGAATCCTGGCTGT
GGAAAGATACCTAAAGGATCAACAGCTCCTGGGGATTTGGGGTTGCTCTGGAAAACTCATTTGCACCACT
GCTGTGCCTTGGAATGCTAGTTGGAGTAATAAATCTCTGGAACAGATTTGGAATCACACGACCTGGATGG
AGTGGGACAGAGAAATTAACAATTACACAAGCTTAATACACTCCTTAATTGAAGAATCGCAAAACCAGCA
AGAAAAGAATGAACAAGAATTATTGGAATTAGATAAATGGGCAAGTTTGTGGAATTGGTTTAACATAACA
AATTGGCTGTGGTATATAAAATTATTCATAATGATAGTAGGAGGCTTGGTAGGTTTAAGAATAGTTTTTG
CTGTACTTTCTATAGTGAATAGAGTTAGGCAGGGATATTCACCATTATCGTTTCAGACCCACCTCCCAAC
CCCGAGGGGACCCGACAGGCCCGAAGGAATAGAAGAAGAAGGTGGAGAGAGAGACAGAGACAGATCCATT
CGATTAGTGAACGGATCGGCACTGCGTGCGCCAATTCTGCAGACAAATGGCAGTATTCATCCACAATTTT
AAAAGAAAAGGGGGGATTGGGGGGTACAGTGCAGGGGAAAGAATAGTAGACATAATAGCAACAGACATAC
AAACTAAAGAATTACAAAAACAAATTACAAAAATTCAAAATTTTCGGGTTTATTACAGGGACAGCAGAGA
TCCAGTTTGGTTACTAGCTAGGTCTTGAAAGGAGTGGGAATTGGCTCCGGTGCCCGTCAGT
Features (pLannotate 1.2.2; 27 found; start..end, strand, type, name):
      1..212     +  promoter       EF-1α core promoter: core promoter for human elongation factor EF-1α
    221..535     +  CDS            TurboGFP (fragment): TurboGFP is a basic (constitutively fluorescent) green fluorescent protein published in 2006, derived from Pontellina plumata. It is reported to be a rapidly-maturing dimer with moderate acid sensitivity.
    608..1314    +  CDS            mCherry (fragment): monomeric derivative of DsRed fluorescent protein (Shaner et al., 2004) mammalian codon-optimized
   1318..1704    +  CDS            TurboGFP (fragment): TurboGFP is a basic (constitutively fluorescent) green fluorescent protein published in 2006, derived from Pontellina plumata. It is reported to be a rapidly-maturing dimer with moderate acid sensitivity.
   1709..2209    +  promoter       hPGK promoter: human phosphoglycerate kinase 1 promoter
   2221..2616    +  CDS            BSD: blasticidin S deaminase; Aspergillus terreus BSD; confers resistance to blasticidin
   2667..3215    +  misc_feature   WPRE (fragment): woodchuck hepatitis virus posttranscriptional regulatory element
   3241..3312    +  CDS            nef (fragment): NEF_HV1Z2 - Experimental evidence at protein level: Swiss-Prot protein existence level 1. Extracellular Nef protein targets CD4(+) T-lymphocytes for apoptosis by interacting with CXCR4 surface receptors. From Human immunodeficiency virus type 1 group M subtype D (isolate Z2/CDC-Z34) (HIV-1).
   3314..3547    +  LTR            3' LTR (ΔU3): self-inactivating 3' long terminal repeat (LTR) from HIV-1
   3619..3740    +  polyA_signal   SV40 poly(A) signal: SV40 polyadenylation signal
   3780..3915    +  rep_origin     SV40 ori: SV40 origin of replication
   3923..3986    +  promoter       AmpR promoter: bla
   3987..4847    +  CDS            AmpR: β-lactamase; bla; confers resistance to ampicillin, carbenicillin, and related antibiotics
   5018..5606    +  rep_origin     ori: high-copy-number ColE1/pMB1/pBR322/pUC origin of replication
   5789..5881    +  CDS            lacI (fragment): lac repressor; lacI; The lac repressor binds to the lac operator to inhibit transcription in E. coli. This inhibition can be relieved by adding lactose or isopropyl-β-D-thiogalactopyranoside (IPTG).
   5894..5915    +  protein_bind   CAP binding site: CAP binding activates transcription in the presence of cAMP. E. coli catabolite activator protein
   5930..5960    +  promoter       lac promoter: promoter for the E. coli lac operon
   5968..5984    +  protein_bind   lac operator: The lac repressor binds to the lac operator to inhibit transcription in E. coli. This inhibition can be relieved by adding lactose or isopropyl-β-D-thiogalactopyranoside (IPTG). lac repressor encoded by lacI
   6029..6047    +  promoter       T3 promoter: promoter for bacteriophage T3 RNA polymerase
   6075..6301    +  promoter       RSV promoter: Rous sarcoma virus enhancer/promoter
   6302..6482    +  LTR            5' LTR (truncated): truncated 5' long terminal repeat (LTR) from HIV-1
   6529..6654    +  misc_feature   HIV-1 Ψ: packaging signal of human immunodeficiency virus type 1
   6638..7001    +  CDS            HIV-1 gag (fragment): gag protein from human immunodeficiency virus 1; gag
   7147..7380    +  misc_feature   RRE: The Rev response element (RRE) of HIV-1 allows for Rev-dependent mRNA export from the nucleus to the cytoplasm.
   7757..7857    +  CDS            Rev (fragment): human immunodeficiency virus 1 (HIV-1) Rev protein; rev; enhances nuclear export of unspliced and incompletely spliced viral mRNAs
   7907..8024    +  misc_feature   cPPT/CTS: central polypurine tract and central termination sequence of HIV-1
   8068..8086    +  CDS            small t antigen (fragment): SV40 (simian virus 40) small t antigen
