[The description below was written by a language model from this plasmid's Addgene catalogue record and pLannotate feature annotations shown in this document.]
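Description:
lenti-CDDR is a third-generation-style, self-inactivating HIV-1 lentiviral transfer plasmid built on the pCW-Cas9 backbone and designed to deliver a CRISPR/Cas9-based dual-fluorescent reporter of DNA double-strand break (DSB) repair into mammalian cells. In bacteria it is maintained through a high-copy ColE1/pUC-type origin and selected with ampicillin via the β-lactamase gene. The viral portion comprises an RSV promoter fused to a truncated 5' LTR, the Ψ packaging signal with adjoining gag sequence, the Rev response element, the cPPT/CTS, a WPRE and a ΔU3 3' LTR, followed by an SV40 polyadenylation signal and SV40 origin. Together these allow packaging of the genomic RNA when helper functions are supplied in trans, and integration of a provirus whose LTR promoter activity is disabled.

The payload consists of two expression units. An EF-1α core promoter drives the roughly 1.5 kb CDDR reporter, which the feature table shows as an N-terminal TurboGFP fragment, a nearly complete mCherry coding sequence, and then a C-terminal TurboGFP fragment, so the green fluorescent protein reading frame is interrupted by the red one. The arrangement suggests that Cas9 cutting within the cassette and subsequent repair changes which fluorescent signal is produced, giving a two-colour readout. However, the record does not state the guide target sites or which repair pathway each colour reports. Downstream, a human PGK promoter expresses blasticidin S deaminase, allowing blasticidin selection of transduced cells to establish stable reporter lines. No Cas9 or guide RNA cassette is annotated, so these would need to be supplied separately. The construct is intended for detecting and quantifying DSB repair by fluorescence.
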