Addgene plasmid #149355: lenti-CDDR
Purpose: CRISPR/Cas9-based dual-fluorescent DSB repair reporter
Depositing lab: Tarek Abbas. Depositing organization: University of Virginia. Publication: A robust CRISPR-Cas9-based fluorescent reporter assay for the detection and quantification of DNA double-strand break repair. Eki R, She J, Parlak M, Benamar M, Du KP, Kumar P, Abbas T. Nucleic Acids Res. 2020 Oct 17. pii: 5929239. doi: 10.1093/nar/gkaa897. PubMed 33068408.
Backbone
  Vector backbone: pCW-Cas9
  Vector type: Mammalian Expression, Lentiviral
  Selectable markers: Blasticidin
Growth in bacteria
  Bacterial resistance: Ampicillin, 100 μg/mL
  Growth temperature: 37°C
  Growth strain: NEB Stable
  Copy number: Unknown
Gene/Insert 1
  Gene/Insert name: CDDR Reporter (alt name: CRISPR/Cas9-based Dual-fluorescent DSB Repair Reporter)
  Insert size (bp): 1487
  Promoter: EF-1a
  Cloning method: Gibson Cloning
  Sequencing primers: 5′ gatgtcgtgtactggctccg
Gene/Insert 2
  Gene/Insert name: Blasticidin resistance (alt name: BSD)
  Insert size (bp): 396
  Promoter: hPGK
  Cloning method: Restriction Enzyme; 5′ cloning site BamHI (destroyed during cloning); 3′ cloning site XmaI (not destroyed)
  Sequencing primers: 5′ cactagtaccctcgcagacg
Terms and licenses: Academic/Nonprofit Terms; Industry Terms: Not Available to Industry
How to cite: lenti-CDDR was a gift from Tarek Abbas (Addgene plasmid # 149355 ; http://n2t.net/addgene:149355 ; RRID:Addgene_149355)
